>Addgene plasmid #174191 | EGFP-PIK3R1 | addgene full sequence | sequence record 343420 | Addgene NGS Result
GCCGCTACAGGGCGCGTCCCATTCGCCATTCAGGCTGCGCAACTGTTGGGAAGGGCGATCGGTGCGGGCC
TCTTCGCTATTACGCCAGTCGACCGCCAATTCAATATGGCGTATATGGACTCATGCCAATTCAATATGGT
GGATCTGGACCTGTGCCAATTCAATATGGCGTATATGGACTCGTGCCAATTCAATATGGTGGATCTGGAC
CCCAGCCAATTCAATATGGCGGACTTGGCACCATGCCAATTCAATATGGCGGACCTGGCACTGTGCCAAC
TGGGGAGGGGTCTACTTGGCACGGTGCCAAGTTTGAGGAGGGGTCTTGGCCCTGTGCCAAGTCCGCCATA
TTGAATTGGCATGGTGCCAATAATGGCGGCCATATTGGCTATATGCCAGGATCAATATATAGGCAATATC
CAATATGGCCCTATGCCAATATGGCTATTGGCCAGGTTCAATACTATGTATTGGCCCTATGCCATATAGT
ATTCCATATATGGGTTTTCCTATTGACGTAGATAGCCCCTCCCAATGGGCGGTCCCATATACCATATATG
GGGCTTCCTAATACCGCCCATAGCCACTCCCCCATTGACGTCAATGGTCTCTATATATGGTCTTTCCTAT
TGACGTCATATGGGCGGTCCTATTGACGTATATGGCGCCTCCCCCATTGACGTCAATTACGGTAAATGGC
CCGCCTGGCTCAATGCCCATTGACGTCAATAGGACCACCCACCATTGACGTCAATGGGATGGCTCATTGC
CCATTCATATCCGTTCTCACGCCCCCTATTGACGTCAATGACGGTAAATGGCCCACTTGGCAGTACATCA
ATATCTATTAATAGTAACTTGGCAAGTACATTACTATTGGAAGTACGCCAGGGTACATTGGCAGTACTCC
CATTGACGTCAATGGCGGTAAATGGCCCGCGATGGCTGCCAAGTACATCCCCATTGACGTCAATGGGGAG
GGGCAATGACGCAAATGGGCGTTCCATTGACGTAAATGGGCGGTAGGCGTGCCTAATGGGAGGTCTATAT
AAGCAATGCTCGTTTAGGGAACCGCCATTCTGCCTGGGGACGTCGGAGCAAGCTTGATTTAGGTGACACT
ATAGAATACAAGCTACTTGTTCTTTTTGCAGGATCCCATCGATTCGAATTCAAGGCTAGCGCTACCGGTC
GCCACCATGGTGAGCAAGGGCGAGGAGCTGTTCACCGGGGTGGTGCCCATCCTGGTCGAGCTGGACGGCG
ACGTAAACGGCCACAAGTTCAGCGTGTCCGGCGAGGGCGAGGGCGATGCCACCTACGGCAAGCTGACCCT
GAAGTTCATCTGCACCACCGGCAAGCTGCCCGTGCCCTGGCCCACCCTCGTGACCACCCTGACCTACGGC
GTGCAGTGCTTCAGCCGCTACCCCGACCACATGAAGCAGCACGACTTCTTCAAGTCCGCCATGCCCGAAG
GCTACGTCCAGGAGCGCACCATCTTCTTCAAGGACGACGGCAACTACAAGACCCGCGCCGAGGTGAAGTT
CGAGGGCGACACCCTGGTGAACCGCATCGAGCTGAAGGGCATCGACTTCAAGGAGGACGGCAACATCCTG
GGGCACAAGCTGGAGTACAACTACAACAGCCACAACGTCTATATCATGGCCGACAAGCAGAAGAACGGCA
TCAAGGTGAACTTCAAGATCCGCCACAACATCGAGGACGGCAGCGTGCAGCTCGCCGACCACTACCAGCA
GAACACCCCCATCGGCGACGGCCCCGTGCTGCTGCCCGACAACCACTACCTGAGCACCCAGTCCGCCCTG
AGCAAAGACCCCAACGAGAAGCGCGATCACATGGTCCTGCTGGAGTTCGTGACCGCCGCCGGGATCACTC
TCGGCATGGACGAGCTGTACAAGTCCGGACTCAGATCTCGAATCACAAGTTTGTACAAAAAAGTTGGCAT
GTACAATACTGTTTGGAATATGGAAGACCTGGATTTAGAATATGCCAAGACAGATATAAATTGTGGCACA
GACTTGATGTTTTATATAGAAATGGACCCACCAGCACTGCCTCCTAAACCACCAAAACCTACTACTGTAG
CCAACAACGGTATGAATAACAATATGTCCTTACAAGATGCTGAATGGTACTGGGGAGATATCTCGAGGGA
AGAAGTGAATGAAAAACTTCGAGATACAGCAGACGGGACCTTTTTGGTACGAGATGCGTCTACTAAAATG
CATGGTGATTATACTCTTACACTAAGGAAAGGGGGAAATAACAAATTAATCAAAATATTTCATCGAGATG
GGAAATATGGCTTCTCTGACCCATTAACCTTCAGTTCTGTGGTTGAATTAATAAACCACTACCGGAATGA
ATCTCTAGCTCAGTATAATCCCAAATTGGATGTGAAATTACTTTATCCAGTATCCAAATACCAACAGGAT
CAAGTTGTCAAAGAAGATAATATTGAAGCTGTAGGGAAAAAATTACATAAATATAACACTCAGTTTCAAG
AAAAAAGTCGAGAATATGATAGATTATATGAAGAATATACCCGCACATCCCAGGAAATCCAAATGAAAAG
GACAGCTATTGAAGCATTTAATGAAACCATAAAAATATTTGAAGAACAGTGCCAGACCCAAGAGCGGTAC
AGCAAAGAATACATAGAAAAGTTTAAACGTGAAGGCAATGAGAAAGAAATACAAAGGATTATGCATAATT
ATGATAAGTTGAAGTCTCGAATCAGTGAAATTATTGACAGTAGAAGAAGATTGGAAGAAGACTTGAAGAA
GCAGGCAGCTGAGTATCGAGAAATTGACAAACGTATGAACAGCATTAAACCAGACCTTATCCAGCTGAGA
AAGACGAGAGACCAATACTTGATGTGGTTGACTCAAAAAGGTGTTCGGCAAAAGAAGTTGAACGAGTGGT
TGGGCAATGAAAACACTGAAGACCAATATTCACTGGTGGAAGATGATGAAGATTTGCCCCATCATGATGA
GAAGACATGGAATGTTGGAAGCAGCAACCGAAACAAAGCTGAAAACCTGTTGCGAGGGAAGCGAGATGGC
ACTTTTCTTGTCCGGGAGAGCAGTAAACAGGGCTGCTATGCCTGCTCTGTAGTGGTGGACGGCGAAGTAA
AGCATTGTGTCATAAACAAAACAGCAACTGGCTATGGCTTTGCCGAGCCCTATAACTTGTACAGCTCTCT
GAAAGAACTGGTGCTACATTACCAACACACCTCCCTTGTGCAGCACAACGACTCCCTCAATGTCACACTA
GCCTACCCAGTATATGCACAGCAGAGGCGATGCCCAACTTTCTTGTACAAAGTGGTGATCGAGCCTCTAG
AACTATAGTGAGTCGTATTACGTAGATCCAGACATGATAAGATACATTGATGAGTTTGGACAAACCACAA
CTAGAATGCAGTGAAAAAAATGCTTTATTTGTGAAATTTGTGATGCTATTGCTTTATTTGTAACCATTAT
AAGCTGCAATAAACAAGTTAACAACAACAATTGCATTCATTTTATGTTTCAGGTTCAGGGGGAGGTGTGG
GAGGTTTTTTAATTCGCGGCCGCGGCGCCAATGCATTGGGCCCGGTACCCAGCTTTTGTTCCCTTTAGTG
AGGGTTAATTGCGCGCTTGGCGTAATCATGGTCATAGCTGTTTCCTGTGTGAAATTGTTATCCGCTCACA
ATTCCACACAACATACGAGCCGGGAGCATAAAGTGTAAAGCCTGGGGTGCCTAATGAGTGAGCTAACTCA
CATTAATTGCGTTGCGCTCACTGCCCGCTTTCCAGTCGGGAAACCTGTCGTGCCAGCTGCATTAATGAAT
CGGCCAACGCGCGGGGAGAGGCGGTTTGCGTATTGGGCGCTCTTCCGCTTCCTCGCTCACTGACTCGCTG
CGCTCGGTCGTTCGGCTGCGGCGAGCGGTATCAGCTCACTCAAAGGCGGTAATACGGTTATCCACAGAAT
CAGGGGATAACGCAGGAAAGAACATGTGAGCAAAAGGCCAGCAAAAGGCCAGGAACCGTAAAAAGGCCGC
GTTGCTGGCGTTTTTCCATAGGCTCCGCCCCCCTGACGAGCATCACAAAAATCGACGCTCAAGTCAGAGG
TGGCGAAACCCGACAGGACTATAAAGATACCAGGCGTTTCCCCCTGGAAGCTCCCTCGTGCGCTCTCCTG
TTCCGACCCTGCCGCTTACCGGATACCTGTCCGCCTTTCTCCCTTCGGGAAGCGTGGCGCTTTCTCATAG
CTCACGCTGTAGGTATCTCAGTTCGGTGTAGGTCGTTCGCTCCAAGCTGGGCTGTGTGCACGAACCCCCC
GTTCAGCCCGACCGCTGCGCCTTATCCGGTAACTATCGTCTTGAGTCCAACCCGGTAAGACACGACTTAT
CGCCACTGGCAGCAGCCACTGGTAACAGGATTAGCAGAGCGAGGTATGTAGGCGGTGCTACAGAGTTCTT
GAAGTGGTGGCCTAACTACGGCTACACTAGAAGAACAGTATTTGGTATCTGCGCTCTGCTGAAGCCAGTT
ACCTTCGGAAAAAGAGTTGGTAGCTCTTGATCCGGCAAACAAACCACCGCTGGTAGCGGTGGTTTTTTTG
TTTGCAAGCAGCAGATTACGCGCAGAAAAAAAGGATCTCAAGAAGATCCTTTGATCTTTTCTACGGGGTC
TGACGCTCAGTGGAACGAAAACTCACGTTAAGGGATTTTGGTCATGAGATTATCAAAAAGGATCTTCACC
TAGATCCTTTTAAATTAAAAATGAAGTTTTAAATCAATCTAAAGTATATATGAGTAAACTTGGTCTGACA
GTTACCAATGCTTAATCAGTGAGGCACCTATCTCAGCGATCTGTCTATTTCGTTCATCCATAGTTGCCTG
ACTCCCCGTCGTGTAGATAACTACGATACGGGAGGGCTTACCATCTGGCCCCAGTGCTGCAATGATACCG
CGAGACCCACGCTCACCGGCTCCAGATTTATCAGCAATAAACCAGCCAGCCGGAAGGGCCGAGCGCAGAA
GTGGTCCTGCAACTTTATCCGCCTCCATCCAGTCTATTAATTGTTGCCGGGAAGCTAGAGTAAGTAGTTC
GCCAGTTAATAGTTTGCGCAACGTTGTTGCCATTGCTACAGGCATCGTGGTGTCACGCTCGTCGTTTGGT
ATGGCTTCATTCAGCTCCGGTTCCCAACGATCAAGGCGAGTTACATGATCCCCCATGTTGTGCAAAAAAG
CGGTTAGCTCCTTCGGTCCTCCGATCGTTGTCAGAAGTAAGTTGGCCGCAGTGTTATCACTCATGGTTAT
GGCAGCACTGCATAATTCTCTTACTGTCATGCCATCCGTAAGATGCTTTTCTGTGACTGGTGAGTACTCA
ACCAAGTCATTCTGAGAATAGTGTATGCGGCGACCGAGTTGCTCTTGCCCGGCGTCAATACGGGATAATA
CCGCGCCACATAGCAGAACTTTAAAAGTGCTCATCATTGGAAAACGTTCTTCGGGGCGAAAACTCTCAAG
GATCTTACCGCTGTTGAGATCCAGTTCGATGTAACCCACTCGTGCACCCAACTGATCTTCAGCATCTTTT
ACTTTCACCAGCGTTTCTGGGTGAGCAAAAACAGGAAGGCAAAATGCCGCAAAAAAGGGAATAAGGGCGA
CACGGAAATGTTGAATACTCATACTCTTCCTTTTTCAATATTATTGAAGCATTTATCAGGGTTATTGTCT
CATGAGCGGATACATATTTGAATGTATTTAGAAAAATAAACAAATAGGGGTTCCGCGCACATTTCCCCGA
AAAGTGCCACCTAAATTGTAAGCGTTAATATTTTGTTAAAATTCGCGTTAAATTTTTGTTAAATCAGCTC
ATTTTTTAACCAATAGGCCGAAATCGGCAAAATCCCTTATAAATCAAAAGAATAGACCGAGATAGGGT
[37 nt withheld, positions 5949-5985]
AAAGAACGTGGACTCCAACGTCAAAGG
[49 nt withheld, positions 6013-6061]
T
[91 nt withheld, positions 6063-6153]
G
[107 nt withheld, positions 6155-6261]
Features (pLannotate 1.2.2; 19 found; start..end, strand, type, name):
     22..88      -  CDS            lacZα (fragment): LacZα fragment of β-galactosidase; lacZ fragment
     95..1072    +  promoter       CMV IE94 promoter: enhancer/promoter region of simian cytomegalovirus major immediate early transcription unit IE94
   1107..1125    +  promoter       SP6 promoter: promoter for bacteriophage SP6 RNA polymerase
   1197..1913    +  CDS            EGFP: EGFP is a basic (constitutively fluorescent) green fluorescent protein published in 1996, derived from Aequorea victoria. It is reported to be a rapidly-maturing weak dimer with moderate acid sensitivity.
   1914..1931    +  misc_feature   MCS (fragment): multiple cloning site
   1936..1953    +  protein_bind   attB1 (fragment): mutant version of attB; core recombination site for the Gateway® BP reaction BP Clonase™
   1959..3311    +  CDS            PIK3R3: P55G_HUMAN - Experimental evidence at protein level: Swiss-Prot protein existence level 1. Binds to activated (phosphorylated) protein-tyrosine kinases through its SH2 domain and regulates their kinase activity. During insulin stimulation, it also binds to IRS-1. From Homo sapiens (Human).
   3323..3346    -  protein_bind   attB2: mutant version of attB; recombination site for the Gateway® BP reaction BP Clonase™
   3363..3380    -  promoter       T7 promoter (fragment): promoter for bacteriophage T7 RNA polymerase
   3385..3519    -  polyA_signal   SV40 poly(A) signal: SV40 polyadenylation signal
   3632..3650    -  promoter       T3 promoter: promoter for bacteriophage T3 RNA polymerase
   3695..3711    -  protein_bind   lac operator: The lac repressor binds to the lac operator to inhibit transcription in E. coli. This inhibition can be relieved by adding lactose or isopropyl-β-D-thiogalactopyranoside (IPTG). lac repressor encoded by lacI
   3719..3749    -  promoter       lac promoter: promoter for the E. coli lac operon
   3764..3785    -  protein_bind   CAP binding site: CAP binding activates transcription in the presence of cAMP. E. coli catabolite activator protein
   3798..3890    -  CDS            lacI (fragment): lac repressor; lacI; The lac repressor binds to the lac operator to inhibit transcription in E. coli. This inhibition can be relieved by adding lactose or isopropyl-β-D-thiogalactopyranoside (IPTG).
   4073..4661    -  rep_origin     ori: high-copy-number ColE1/pMB1/pBR322/pUC origin of replication
   4832..5692    -  CDS            AmpR: β-lactamase; bla; confers resistance to ampicillin, carbenicillin, and related antibiotics
   5693..5797    -  promoter       AmpR promoter: bla
   5850..17      -  rep_origin     f1 ori (across the origin) (sequence partly withheld): f1 bacteriophage origin of replication; arrow indicates direction of (+) strand synthesis
