[The description below was written by a language model from this plasmid's Addgene catalogue record and pLannotate feature annotations shown in this document.]
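Description:
EGFP-PIK3R1 is a mammalian expression plasmid built on the Gateway destination vector pCS EGFP DEST, a pCS2-type backbone. It is maintained in E. coli through a high-copy ColE1/pUC-type origin and selected with ampicillin via the β-lactamase gene. An f1 origin and remnants of the lac region (lacZα fragment, lac promoter/operator, CAP site) are also present as backbone carry-over.

The expression cassette is driven by the simian cytomegalovirus IE94 enhancer/promoter, followed by an SP6 promoter that would also allow in vitro transcription of sense RNA. Downstream lies the EGFP coding sequence, a short polylinker remnant and an attB1 site, then the insert, an attB2 site and an SV40 polyadenylation signal. T7 and T3 promoters flank the poly(A) region in the reverse orientation. The attB sites indicate that the insert was introduced by Gateway LR recombination, which places it behind EGFP to give an N-terminally EGFP-tagged fusion protein.

The catalogue lists the insert as human PIK3R1, the p85α regulatory subunit of class IA PI3-kinase. The automated annotation of the sequenced plasmid disagrees. It labels the roughly 1.35 kb open reading frame between the att sites as the related regulatory subunit PIK3R3 (p55γ). An ORF of this length is also shorter than expected for full-length p85α. The record does not resolve whether this reflects a shorter PIK3R1 isoform matched to a homologue or a different gene, so the insert identity should be checked against the sequence. According to the record, the plasmid is meant for expressing the tagged regulatory subunit in mammalian cells. The EGFP tag would allow live imaging of its localisation, and the associated study concerns PI3K activation in macrophage podosome formation.
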