Addgene plasmid #174191: EGFP-PIK3R1
Purpose: Expresses PIK3R1 in mammalian cells
Depositing lab: Cheng-han Yu. Depositing organization: University of Hong Kong. Publication: Abl-mediated PI3K activation regulates macrophage podosome formation. Zhou Y, Feng Z, Cao F, Liu X, Xia X, Yu CH. J Cell Sci. 2020 Jun 8;133(11). pii: jcs.234385. doi: 10.1242/jcs.234385. PubMed 32393599.
Backbone
  Vector backbone: pCS EGFP DEST
  Vector type: Mammalian Expression
Growth in bacteria
  Bacterial resistance: Ampicillin, 100 μg/mL
  Growth temperature: 37°C
  Growth strain: DH5alpha
  Copy number: Unknown
Gene/Insert
  Gene/Insert name: PIK3R1
  Species: H. sapiens (human)
  GenBank ID: BC030815.1
  Entrez Gene: PIK3R1 (a.k.a. AGM7, GRB1, IMD36, p85, p85-ALPHA, p85alpha)
  Tag / fusion protein: EGFP (N terminal on backbone)
Terms and licenses: Academic/Nonprofit Terms; Industry Terms: Not Available to Industry
How to cite: EGFP-PIK3R1 was a gift from Cheng-han Yu (Addgene plasmid # 174191 ; http://n2t.net/addgene:174191 ; RRID:Addgene_174191)
